Addgene plasmid #104523: LI F-G Kan
Purpose: LI resistance gene module
Depositing lab: Thomas Lahaye. Depositing organization: Eberhard Karls Universitaet Tuebingen. Publication: A modular toolbox for Golden-Gate-based plasmid assembly streamlines generation of Ralstonia solanacearum species complex knockout strains and multi-cassette complementation constructs. Wu D, Schandry N, Lahaye T. Mol Plant Pathol. 2017 Oct 27. doi: 10.1111/mpp.12632. PubMed 29077245.
Backbone
  Vector backbone: LI+BpiI
  Backbone manufacturer: Parniske lab
  Backbone size w/o insert (bp): 4190
  Vector type: Cloning vector
  Selectable markers: Kanamycin
Growth in bacteria
  Bacterial resistance: Gentamicin, 10 μg/mL
  Growth temperature: 37°C
  Growth strain: DH5alpha
  Copy number: High Copy
Gene/Insert
  Gene/Insert name: Kanamycin resistance gene
  Insert size (bp): 816
  Cloning method: Restriction Enzyme; 5′ cloning site BsaI (destroyed during cloning); 3′ cloning site BsaI (destroyed during cloning)
  Sequencing primers: 5′ GGGTTTTCCCAGTCACGACGT; 3′ GAGCGGATAACAATTTCACACAGG
Terms and licenses: Academic/Nonprofit Terms; Industry Terms: Not Available to Industry
How to cite: LI F-G Kan was a gift from Thomas Lahaye (Addgene plasmid # 104523 ; http://n2t.net/addgene:104523 ; RRID:Addgene_104523)
