[The description below was written by a language model from this plasmid's Addgene catalogue record and pLannotate feature annotations shown in this document.]
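Description:
LI F-G Kan is a Level I (LI) module plasmid from a Golden Gate-based modular cloning toolbox developed for building knockout and multi-cassette complementation constructs for the Ralstonia solanacearum species complex. It is a cloning vector built on the LI+BpiI backbone and is propagated in E. coli at high copy from a ColE1/pUC-type origin. The plasmid itself is selected with gentamicin, conferred by the aacC1 gentamicin acetyltransferase gene (GmR) sitting downstream of a class 1 integron Pc promoter. Short remnants of rop, the pBR322 bom region, lacI and lacZα are also annotated; these are backbone leftovers rather than functional units.

The payload is an 816 bp kanamycin resistance gene, annotated as aph(3')-Ia aminoglycoside phosphotransferase. It lies in the former lacZα cloning region, in the same orientation as, and downstream of, the backbone's CAP binding site, lac promoter and lac operator. No dedicated promoter for the gene is annotated, so the record does not say what drives its expression once it is moved into a final construct. The catalogue notes that the BsaI sites used for insertion were destroyed during cloning. The "F-G" in the name presumably denotes the assembly position defined by the flanking fusion sites, though the record does not spell this out. The module is meant to serve as the resistance-marker part that is combined with other LI modules into higher-order assemblies, supplying kanamycin selection in the resulting constructs.

The sequenced record is 3,304 nt, shorter than the listed backbone size of 4,190 bp. This is consistent with a placeholder fragment of the empty backbone having been replaced by the insert, but the record does not explain the difference.
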