Features (pLannotate 1.2.2; 11 found; start..end, strand, type, name):
     99..914     -  CDS            KanR: aminoglycoside phosphotransferase; aph(3')-Ia; confers resistance to kanamycin in bacteria or G418 (Geneticin®) in eukaryotes
    981..997     -  protein_bind   lac operator: The lac repressor binds to the lac operator to inhibit transcription in E. coli. This inhibition can be relieved by adding lactose or isopropyl-β-D-thiogalactopyranoside (IPTG). lac repressor encoded by lacI
   1005..1035    -  promoter       lac promoter: promoter for the E. coli lac operon
   1050..1071    -  protein_bind   CAP binding site: CAP binding activates transcription in the presence of cAMP. E. coli catabolite activator protein
   1084..1176    -  CDS            lacI (fragment): lac repressor; lacI; The lac repressor binds to the lac operator to inhibit transcription in E. coli. This inhibition can be relieved by adding lactose or isopropyl-β-D-thiogalactopyranoside (IPTG).
   1359..1947    -  rep_origin     ori: high-copy-number ColE1/pMB1/pBR322/pUC origin of replication
   2062..2090    +  promoter       Pc promoter: intI1 (promoter lies within the coding sequence); class 1 integron promoter
   2279..2812    +  CDS            GmR: gentamycin acetyltransferase; aacC1; confers resistance to gentamycin
   2926..2961    +  CDS            rop (fragment): Rop protein, which maintains plasmids at low copy number; rop
   3063..3162    +  misc_feature   bom (fragment): basis of mobility region from pBR322
   3168..21      -  CDS            lacZα (fragment) (across the origin): LacZα fragment of β-galactosidase; lacZ fragment
>Addgene plasmid #104523 | LI F-G Kan | addgene full sequence | sequence record 201161 | Addgene NGS Result
GTAAAACGACGGCCAGTGAATTCGAGCTCGGTACCTCGCGAATGCATCTAGATATCGGATCCCGGGCCCG
TCGACTGCAGAGGTACGGGTCTCCTGAGTTAGAAAAACTCATCGAGCATCAAATGAAACTGCAATTTATT
CATATCAGGATTATCAATACCATATTTTTGAAAAAGCCGTTTCTGTAATGAAGGAGAAAACTCACCGAGG
CAGTTCCATAGGATGGCAAGATCCTGGTATCGGTCTGCGATTCCGACTCGTCCAACATCAATACAACCTA
TTAATTTCCCCTCGTCAAAAATAAGGTTATCAAGTGAGAAATCACCATGAGTGACGACTGAATCCGGTGA
GAATGGCAAAAGTTTATGCATTTCTTTCCAGACTTGTTCAACAGGCCAGCCATTACGCTCGTCATCAAAA
TCACTCGCATCAACCAAACCGTTATTCATTCGTGATTGCGCCTGAGCGAGACGAAATACGCGATCGCTGT
TAAAAGGACAATTACAAACAGGAATCGAATGCAACCGGCGCAGGAACACTGCCAGCGCATCAACAATATT
TTCACCTGAATCAGGATATTCTTCTAATACCTGGAATGCTGTTTTCCCGGGGATCGCAGTGGTGAGTAAC
CATGCATCATCAGGAGTACGGATAAAATGCTTGATGGTCGGAAGAGGCATAAATTCCGTCAGCCAGTTTA
GTCTGACCATCTCATCTGTAACATCATTGGCAACGCTACCTTTGCCATGTTTCAGAAACAACTCTGGCGC
ATCGGGCTTCCCATACAATCGATAGATTGTCGCACCTGATTGCCCGACATTATCGCGAGCCCATTTATAC
CCATATAAATCAGCATCCATGTTGGAATTTAATCGCGGCCTAGAGCAAGACGTTTCCCGTTGAATATGGC
TCATTGTCAGAGACCTCTGCCTGCATGCAAGCTTGGCGTAATCATGGTCATAGCTGTTTCCTGTGTGAAA
TTGTTATCCGCTCACAATTCCACACAACATACGAGCCGGAAGCATAAAGTGTAAAGCCTGGGGTGCCTAA
TGAGTGAGCTAACTCACATTAATTGCGTTGCGCTCACTGCCCGCTTTCCAGTCGGGAAACCTGTCGTGCC
AGCTGCATTAATGAATCGGCCAACGCGCGGGGAGAGGCGGTTTGCGTATTGGGCGCTCTTCCGCTTCCTC
GCTCACTGACTCGCTGCGCTCGGTCGTTCGGCTGCGGCGAGCGGTATCAGCTCACTCAAAGGCGGTAATA
CGGTTATCCACAGAATCAGGGGATAACGCAGGAAAGAACATGTGAGCAAAAGGCCAGCAAAAGGCCAGGA
ACCGTAAAAAGGCCGCGTTGCTGGCGTTTTTCCATAGGCTCCGCCCCCCTGACGAGCATCACAAAAATCG
ACGCTCAAGTCAGAGGTGGCGAAACCCGACAGGACTATAAAGATACCAGGCGTTTCCCCCTGGAAGCTCC
CTCGTGCGCTCTCCTGTTCCGACCCTGCCGCTTACCGGATACCTGTCCGCCTTTCTCCCTTCGGGAAGCG
TGGCGCTTTCTCATAGCTCACGCTGTAGGTATCTCAGTTCGGTGTAGGTCGTTCGCTCCAAGCTGGGCTG
TGTGCACGAACCCCCCGTTCAGCCCGACCGCTGCGCCTTATCCGGTAACTATCGTCTTGAGTCCAACCCG
GTAAGACACGACTTATCGCCACTGGCAGCAGCCACTGGTAACAGGATTAGCAGAGCGAGGTATGTAGGCG
GTGCTACAGAGTTCTTGAAGTGGTGGCCTAACTACGGCTACACTAGAAGAACAGTATTTGGTATCTGCGC
TCTGCTGAAGCCAGTTACCTTCGGAAAAAGAGTTGGTAGCTCTTGATCCGGCAAACAAACCACCGCTGGT
AGCGGTGGTTTTTTTGTTTGCAAGCAGCAGATTACGCGCAGAAAAAAAGGATCTCAAGAAGATCCTTTGA
TCTTTTCTACGGGGTCTGACGCTCAGTGGAACGAAAACTCACGTTAAGGGATTTTGGTCATGAGGCGCAC
ACCGTGGAAACGGATGAAGGCACGAACCCAGTTGACATAAGCCTGTTCGGTTCGTAAACTGTAATGCAAG
TAGCGTATGCGCTCACGCAACTGGTCCAGAACCTTGACCGAACGCAGCGGTGGTAACGGCGCAGTGGCGG
TTTTCATGGCTTGTTATGACTGTTTTTTTGTACAGTCTATGCCTCGGGCATCCAAGCAGCAAGCGCGTTA
CGCCGTGGGTCGATGTTTGATGTTATGGAGCAGCAACGATGTTACGCAGCAGCAACGATGTTACGCAGCA
GGGCAGTCGCCCTAAAACAAAGTTAGGTGGCTCAAGTATGGGCATCATTCGCACATGTAGGCTCGGCCCT
GACCAAGTCAAATCCATGCGGGCTGCTCTTGATCTTTTCGGTCGTGAGTTCGGCGACGTAGCCACCTACT
CCCAACATCAGCCGGACTCCGATTACCTCGGGAACTTGCTCCGTAGTAAGACATTCATCGCGCTTGCTGC
CTTCGACCAAGAAGCGGTTGTTGGCGCTCTCGCGGCTTACGTTCTGCCCAAGTTTGAGCAGCCGCGTAGT
GAGATCTATATCTATGATCTCGCAGTCTCCGGAGAGCACCGGAGGCAGGGCATTGCCACCGCGCTCATCA
ATCTCCTCAAGCATGAGGCCAACGCGCTTGGTGCTTATGTGATCTACGTGCAAGCAGATTACGGTGACGA
TCCCGCAGTGGCTCTCTATACAAAGTTGGGCATACGGGAAGAAGTGATGCACTTTGATATCGACCCAAGT
ACCGCCACCTAACAATTCGTTCAAGCCGAGATCGGCTTCCCGGCCGCGGAGTTGTTCGGTAAATTGTCAC
AACGCCGCTCATGACATTAACCTATAAAAATAGGCGTATCACGAGGCCCTTTTGTCTCGCGCGTTTCGGT
GATGACGGTGAAAACCTCTGACACATGCAGCTCCCGGAGAAGGTCACAGCTTGTCTGTAAGCGGATGCCG
GGAGCAGACAAGCCCGTCAGGGCGCGTCAGCGGGTGTTGGCGGGTGTCGGGGCTGGCTTAACTATGCGGC
ATCAGAGCAGATTGTACTGAGAGTGCACCATATGCGGTGTGAAATACCGCACAGATGCGTAAGGAGAAAA
TACCGCATCAGGCGCCATTCGCCATTCAGGCTGCGCAACTGTTGGGAAGGGCGATCGGTGCGGGCCTCTT
CGCTATTACGCCAGCTGGCGAAAGGGGGATGTGCTGCAAGGCGATTAAGTTGGGTAACGCCAGGGTTTTC
CCAGTCACGACGTT
