>Addgene plasmid #104523 | LI F-G Kan | depositor partial sequence | sequence record 198165 | Kanamycin gene
TTAGAAAAACTCATCGAGCATCAAATGAAACTGCAATTTATTCATATCAGGATTATCAATACCATATTTT
TGAAAAAGCCGTTTCTGTAATGAAGGAGAAAACTCACCGAGGCAGTTCCATAGGATGGCAAGATCCTGGT
ATCGGTCTGCGATTCCGACTCGTCCAACATCAATACAACCTATTAATTTCCCCTCGTCAAAAATAAGGTT
ATCAAGTGAGAAATCACCATGAGTGACGACTGAATCCGGTGAGAATGGCAAAAGTTTATGCATTTCTTTC
CAGACTTGTTCAACAGGCCAGCCATTACGCTCGTCATCAAAATCACTCGCATCAACCAAACCGTTATTCA
TTCGTGATTGCGCCTGAGCGAGACGAAATACGCGATCGCTGTTAAAAGGACAATTACAAACAGGAATCGA
ATGCAACCGGCGCAGGAACACTGCCAGCGCATCAACAATATTTTCACCTGAATCAGGATATTCTTCTAAT
ACCTGGAATGCTGTTTTCCCGGGGATCGCAGTGGTGAGTAACCATGCATCATCAGGAGTACGGATAAAAT
GCTTGATGGTCGGAAGAGGCATAAATTCCGTCAGCCAGTTTAGTCTGACCATCTCATCTGTAACATCATT
GGCAACGCTACCTTTGCCATGTTTCAGAAACAACTCTGGCGCATCGGGCTTCCCATACAATCGATAGATT
GTCGCACCTGATTGCCCGACATTATCGCGAGCCCATTTATACCCATATAAATCAGCATCCATGTTGGAAT
TTAATCGCGGCCTAGAGCAAGACGTTTCCCGTTGAATATGGCTCAT
